>Addgene plasmid #207200 | pFUW-TetO-TCF7 | addgene full sequence | sequence record 429168 | Addgene NGS Result
CGATGTACGGGCCAGATATACGCGTTGACATTGATTATTGACTAGTTATTAATAGTAATCAATTACGGGG
TCATTAGTTCATAGCCCATATATGGAGTTCCGCGTTACATAACTTACGGTAAATGGCCCGCCTGGCTGAC
CGCCCAACGACCCCCGCCCATTGACGTCAATAATGACGTATGTTCCCATAGTAACGCCAATAGGGACTTT
CCATTGACGTCAATGGGTGGAGTATTTACGGTAAACTGCCCACTTGGCAGTACATCAAGTGTATCATATG
CCAAGTACGCCCCCTATTGACGTCAATGACGGTAAATGGCCCGCCTGGCATTATGCCCAGTACATGACCT
TATGGGACTTTCCTACTTGGCAGTACATCTACGTATTAGTCATCGCTATTACCATGGTGATGCGGTTTTG
GCAGTACATCAATGGGCGTGGATAGCGGTTTGACTCACGGGGATTTCCAAGTCTCCACCCCATTGACGTC
AATGGGAGTTTGTTTTGGCACCAAAATCAACGGGACTTTCCAAAATGTCGTAACAACTCCGCCCCATTGA
CGCAAATGGGCGGTAGGCGTGTACGGTGGGAGGTCTATATAAGCAGCGCGTTTTGCCTGTACTGGGTCTC
TCTGGTTAGACCAGATCTGAGCCTGGGAGCTCTCTGGCTAACTAGGGAACCCACTGCTTAAGCCTCAATA
AAGCTTGCCTTGAGTGCTTCAAGTAGTGTGTGCCCGTCTGTTGTGTGACTCTGGTAACTAGAGATCCCTC
AGACCCTTTTAGTCAGTGTGGAAAATCTCTAGCAGTGGCGCCCGAACAGGGACTTGAAAGCGAAAGGGAA
ACCAGAGGAGCTCTCTCGACGCAGGACTCGGCTTGCTGAAGCGCGCACGGCAAGAGGCGAGGGGCGGCGA
CTGGTGAGTACGCCAAAAATTTTGACTAGCGGAGGCTAGAAGGAGAGAGATGGGTGCGAGAGCGTCAGTA
TTAAGCGGGGGAGAATTAGATCGCGATGGGAAAAAATTCGGTTAAGGCCAGGGGGAAAGAAAAAATATAA
ATTAAAACATATAGTATGGGCAAGCAGGGAGCTAGAACGATTCGCAGTTAATCCTGGCCTGTTAGAAACA
TCAGAAGGCTGTAGACAAATACTGGGACAGCTACAACCATCCCTTCAGACAGGATCAGAAGAACTTAGAT
CATTATATAATACAGTAGCAACCCTCTATTGTGTGCATCAAAGGATAGAGATAAAAGACACCAAGGAAGC
TTTAGACAAGATAGAGGAAGAGCAAAACAAAAGTAAGACCACCGCACAGCAAGCGGCCGCTGATCTTCAG
ACCTGGAGGAGGAGATATGAGGGACAATTGGAGAAGTGAATTATATAAATATAAAGTAGTAAAAATTGAA
CCATTAGGAGTAGCACCCACCAAGGCAAAGAGAAGAGTGGTGCAGAGAGAAAAAAGAGCAGTGGGAATAG
GAGCTTTGTTCCTTGGGTTCTTGGGAGCAGCAGGAAGCACTATGGGCGCAGCGTCAATGACGCTGACGGT
ACAGGCCAGACAATTATTGTCTGGTATAGTGCAGCAGCAGAACAATTTGCTGAGGGCTATTGAGGCGCAA
CAGCATCTGTTGCAACTCACAGTCTGGGGCATCAAGCAGCTCCAGGCAAGAATCCTGGCTGTGGAAAGAT
ACCTAAAGGATCAACAGCTCCTGGGGATTTGGGGTTGCTCTGGAAAACTCATTTGCACCACTGCTGTGCC
TTGGAATGCTAGTTGGAGTAATAAATCTCTGGAACAGATTTGGAATCACACGACCTGGATGGAGTGGGAC
AGAGAAATTAACAATTACACAAGCTTAATACACTCCTTAATTGAAGAATCGCAAAACCAGCAAGAAAAGA
ATGAACAAGAATTATTGGAATTAGATAAATGGGCAAGTTTGTGGAATTGGTTTAACATAACAAATTGGCT
GTGGTATATAAAATTATTCATAATGATAGTAGGAGGCTTGGTAGGTTTAAGAATAGTTTTTGCTGTACTT
TCTATAGTGAATAGAGTTAGGCAGGGATATTCACCATTATCGTTTCAGACCCACCTCCCAACCCCGAGGG
GACCCGACAGGCCCGAAGGAATAGAAGAAGAAGGTGGAGAGAGAGACAGAGACAGATCCATTCGATTAGT
GAACGGATCGGCACTGCGTGCGCCAATTCTGCAGACAAATGGCAGTATTCATCCACAATTTTAAAAGAAA
AGGGGGGATTGGGGGGTACAGTGCAGGGGAAAGAATAGTAGACATAATAGCAACAGACATACAAACTAAA
GAATTACAAAAACAAATTACAAAAATTCAAAATTTTCGGGTTTATTACAGGGACAGCAGAGATCCAGTTT
GGTTAGATCTCGAGTTTACCACTCCCTATCAGTGATAGAGAAAAGTGAAAGTCGAGTTTACCACTCCCTA
TCAGTGATAGAGAAAAGTGAAAGTCGAGTTTACCACTCCCTATCAGTGATAGAGAAAAGTGAAAGTCGAG
TTTACCACTCCCTATCAGTGATAGAGAAAAGTGAAAGTCGAGTTTACCACTCCCTATCAGTGATAGAGAA
AAGTGAAAGTCGAGTTTACCACTCCCTATCAGTGATAGAGAAAAGTGAAAGTCGAGTTTACCACTCCCTA
TCAGTGATAGAGAAAAGTGAAAGTCGAGCTCGGTACCCGGGTCGAGGTAGGCGTGTACGGTGGGAGGCCT
ATATAAGCAGAGCTCGTTTAGTGAACCGTCAGATCGCCTGGAGACGCCATCCACGCTGTTTTGACCTCCA
TAGAAGACACCGGGACCGATCCAGCCTCCGCGGCCCCGAATTCACCGGTATGCCGCAGCTGGACTCCGGC
GGGGGCGGCGCGGGCGGCGGCGACGACCTCGGCGCGCCGGACGAGCTGCTGGCCTTCCAGGATGAAGGCG
AGGAGCAGGACGACAAGAGCCGCGACAGCGCCGCCGGTCCCGAGCGCGACCTGGCCGAGCTCAAGTCGTC
GCTCGTGAACGAGTCCGAGGGCGCGGCCGGCGGCGCAGGGATCCCGGGGGTCCCGGGGGCCGGCGCCGGG
GCCCGCGGCGAGGCCGAGGCTCTCGGGCGGGAACACGCTGCGCAGAGACTCTTCCCGGACAAACTTCCAG
AGCCCCTGGAGGACGGCCTGAAGGCCCCGGAGTGCACCAGCGGCATGTACAAAGAGACCGTCTACTCCGC
CTTCAATCTGCTCATGCATTACCCACCCCCCTCGGGAGCAGGGCAGCACCCCCAGCCGCAGCCCCCGCTG
CACAAGGCCAATCAGCCCCCCCACGGTGTCCCCCAACTCTCTCTCTACGAACATTTCAACAGCCCACATC
CCACCCCTGCACCTGCGGACATCAGCCAGAAGCAAGTTCACAGGCCTCTGCAGACCCCTGACCTCTCTGG
CTTCTACTCCCTGACCTCAGGCAGCATGGGGCAGCTCCCCCACACTGTGAGCTGGTTCACCCACCCATCC
TTGATGCTAGGTTCTGGTGTACCTGGTCACCCAGCAGCCATCCCCCACCCGGCCATTGTGCCCCCCTCAG
GGAAGCAGGAGCTGCAGCCCTTCGACCGCAACCTGAAGACACAAGCAGAGTCCAAGGCAGAGAAGGAGGC
CAAGAAGCCAACCATCAAGAAGCCCCTCAATGCCTTCATGCTGTACATGAAGGAGATGAGAGCCAAGGTC
ATTGCAGAGTGCACACTTAAGGAGAGCGCTGCCATCAACCAGATCCTGGGCCGCAGGTGGCACGCGCTGT
CGCGAGAAGAGCAGGCCAAGTACTATGAGCTGGCCCGCAAGGAGAGGCAGCTGCACATGCAGCTATACCC
AGGCTGGTCAGCGCGGGACAACTACGGGAAGAAGAAGAGGCGGTCGAGGGAAAAGCACCAAGAATCCACC
ACAGGAGGAAAAAGAAATGCATTCGGTACTTACCCGGAGAAGGCCGCTGCCCCAGCCCCGTTCCTTCCGA
TGACAGTGCTCTAGTTCGAAGATATCAAGCTTATCGATAATCAACCTCTGGATTACAAAATTTGTGAAAG
ATTGACTGGTATTCTTAACTATGTTGCTCCTTTTACGCTATGTGGATACGCTGCTTTAATGCCTTTGTAT
CATGCTATTGCTTCCCGTATGGCTTTCATTTTCTCCTCCTTGTATAAATCCTGGTTGCTGTCTCTTTATG
AGGAGTTGTGGCCCGTTGTCAGGCAACGTGGCGTGGTGTGCACTGTGTTTGCTGACGCAACCCCCACTGG
TTGGGGCATTGCCACCACCTGTCAGCTCCTTTCCGGGACTTTCGCTTTCCCCCTCCCTATTGCCACGGCG
GAACTCATCGCCGCCTGCCTTGCCCGCTGCTGGACAGGGGCTCGGCTGTTGGGCACTGACAATTCCGTGG
TGTTGTCGGGGAAATCATCGTCCTTTCCTTGGCTGCTCGCCTGTGTTGCCACCTGGATTCTGCGCGGGAC
GTCCTTCTGCTACGTCCCTTCGGCCCTCAATCCAGCGGACCTTCCTTCCCGCGGCCTGCTGCCGGCTCTG
CGGCCTCTTCCGCGTCTTCGCCTTCGCCCTCAGACGAGTCGGATCTCCCTTTGGGCCGCCTCCCCGCATC
GATACCGTCGACCTCGAGACCTAGAAAAACATGGAGCAATCACAAGTAGCAATACAGCAGCTACCAATGC
TGATTGTGCCTGGCTAGAAGCACAAGAGGAGGAGGAGGTGGGTTTTCCAGTCACACCTCAGGTACCTTTA
AGACCAATGACTTACAAGGCAGCTGTAGATCTTAGCCACTTTTTAAAAGAAAAGGGGGGACTGGAAGGGC
TAATTCACTCCCAACGAAGACAAGATATCCTTGATCTGTGGATCTACCACACACAAGGCTACTTCCCTGA
TTGGCAGAACTACACACCAGGGCCAGGGATCAGATATCCACTGACCTTTGGATGGTGCTACAAGCTAGTA
CCAGTTGAGCAAGAGAAGGTAGAAGAAGCCAATGAAGGAGAGAACACCCGCTTGTTACACCCTGTGAGCC
TGCATGGGATGGATGACCCGGAGAGAGAAGTATTAGAGTGGAGGTTTGACAGCCGCCTAGCATTTCATCA
CATGGCCCGAGAGCTGCATCCGGACTGTACTGGGTCTCTCTGGTTAGACCAGATCTGAGCCTGGGAGCTC
TCTGGCTAACTAGGGAACCCACTGCTTAAGCCTCAATAAAGCTTGCCTTGAGTGCTTCAAGTAGTGTGTG
CCCGTCTGTTGTGTGACTCTGGTAACTAGAGATCCCTCAGACCCTTTTAGTCAGTGTGGAAAATCTCTAG
CAGGGCCCGTTTAAACCCGCTGATCAGCCTCGACTGTGCCTTCTAGTTGCCAGCCATCTGTTGTTTGCCC
CTCCCCCGTGCCTTCCTTGACCCTGGAAGGTGCCACTCCCACTGTCCTTTCCTAATAAAATGAGGAAATT
GCATCGCATTGTCTGAGTAGGTGTCATTCTATTCTGGGGGGTGGGGTGGGGCAGGACAGCAAGGGGGAGG
ATTGGGAAGACAATAGCAGGCATGCTGGGGATGCGGTGGGCTCTATGGCTTCTGAGGCGGAAAGAACCAG
CTGGGGCTCTAGGGGGTATCCCC
[124 nt withheld, positions 5624-5747]
C
[91 nt withheld, positions 5749-5839]
A
[49 nt withheld, positions 5841-5889]
CCTTTGACGTTGGAGTCCACGTTCTTT
[37 nt withheld, positions 5917-5953]
ACCCTATCTCGGTCTATTCTTTTGATTTATAAGGGATTTTGCCGATTTCGGCCTATTGGTTAAAAAATGA
GCTGATTTAACAAAAATTTAACGCGAATTAATTCTGTGGAATGTGTGTCAGTTAGGGTGTGGAAAGTCCC
CAGGCTCCCCAGCAGGCAGAAGTATGCAAAGCATGCATCTCAATTAGTCAGCAACCAGGTGTGGAAAGTC
CCCAGGCTCCCCAGCAGGCAGAAGTATGCAAAGCATGCATCTCAATTAGTCAGCAACCATAGTCCCGCCC
CTAACTCCGCCCATCCCGCCCCTAACTCCGCCCAGTTCCGCCCATTCTCCGCCCCATGGCTGACTAATTT
TTTTTATTTATGCAGAGGCCGAGGCCGCCTCTGCCTCTGAGCTATTCCAGAAGTAGTGAGGAGGCTTTTT
TGGAGGCCTAGGCTTTTGCAAAAAGCTCCCGGGAGCTTGTATATCCATTTTCGGATCTGATCAGCACGTG
TTGACAATTAATCATCGGCATAGTATATCGGCATAGTATAATACGACAAGGTGAGGAACTAAACCATGGC
CAAGTTGACCAGTGCCGTTCCGGTGCTCACCGCGCGCGACGTCGCCGGAGCGGTCGAGTTCTGGACCGAC
CGGCTCGGGTTCTCCCGGGACTTCGTGGAGGACGACTTCGCCGGTGTGGTCCGGGACGACGTGACCCTGT
TCATCAGCGCGGTCCAGGACCAGGTGGTGCCGGACAACACCCTGGCCTGGGTGTGGGTGCGCGGCCTGGA
CGAGCTGTACGCCGAGTGGTCGGAGGTCGTGTCCACGAACTTCCGGGACGCCTCCGGGCCGGCCATGACC
GAGATCGGCGAGCAGCCGTGGGGGCGGGAGTTCGCCCTGCGCGACCCGGCCGGCAACTGCGTGCACTTCG
TGGCCGAGGAGCAGGACTGACACGTGCTACGAGATTTCGATTCCACCGCCGCCTTCTATGAAAGGTTGGG
CTTCGGAATCGTTTTCCGGGACGCCGGCTGGATGATCCTCCAGCGCGGGGATCTCATGCTGGAGTTCTTC
GCCCACCCCAACTTGTTTATTGCAGCTTATAATGGTTACAAATAAAGCAATAGCATCACAAATTTCACAA
ATAAAGCATTTTTTTCACTGCATTCTAGTTGTGGTTTGTCCAAACTCATCAATGTATCTTATCATGTCTG
TATACCGTCGACCTCTAGCTAGAGCTTGGCGTAATCATGGTCATAGCTGTTTCCTGTGTGAAATTGTTAT
CCGCTCACAATTCCACACAACATACGAGCCGGAAGCATAAAGTGTAAAGCCTGGGGTGCCTAATGAGTGA
GCTAACTCACATTAATTGCGTTGCGCTCACTGCCCGCTTTCCAGTCGGGAAACCTGTCGTGCCAGCTGCA
TTAATGAATCGGCCAACGCGCGGGGAGAGGCGGTTTGCGTATTGGGCGCTCTTCCGCTTCCTCGCTCACT
GACTCGCTGCGCTCGGTCGTTCGGCTGCGGCGAGCGGTATCAGCTCACTCAAAGGCGGTAATACGGTTAT
CCACAGAATCAGGGGATAACGCAGGAAAGAACATGTGAGCAAAAGGCCAGCAAAAGGCCAGGAACCGTAA
AAAGGCCGCGTTGCTGGCGTTTTTCCATAGGCTCCGCCCCCCTGACGAGCATCACAAAAATCGACGCTCA
AGTCAGAGGTGGCGAAACCCGACAGGACTATAAAGATACCAGGCGTTTCCCCCTGGAAGCTCCCTCGTGC
GCTCTCCTGTTCCGACCCTGCCGCTTACCGGATACCTGTCCGCCTTTCTCCCTTCGGGAAGCGTGGCGCT
TTCTCATAGCTCACGCTGTAGGTATCTCAGTTCGGTGTAGGTCGTTCGCTCCAAGCTGGGCTGTGTGCAC
GAACCCCCCGTTCAGCCCGACCGCTGCGCCTTATCCGGTAACTATCGTCTTGAGTCCAACCCGGTAAGAC
ACGACTTATCGCCACTGGCAGCAGCCACTGGTAACAGGATTAGCAGAGCGAGGTATGTAGGCGGTGCTAC
AGAGTTCTTGAAGTGGTGGCCTAACTACGGCTACACTAGAAGAACAGTATTTGGTATCTGCGCTCTGCTG
AAGCCAGTTACCTTCGGAAAAAGAGTTGGTAGCTCTTGATCCGGCAAACAAACCACCGCTGGTAGCGGTG
GTTTTTTTGTTTGCAAGCAGCAGATTACGCGCAGAAAAAAAGGATCTCAAGAAGATCCTTTGATCTTTTC
TACGGGGTCTGACGCTCAGTGGAACGAAAACTCACGTTAAGGGATTTTGGTCATGAGATTATCAAAAAGG
ATCTTCACCTAGATCCTTTTAAATTAAAAATGAAGTTTTAAATCAATCTAAAGTATATATGAGTAAACTT
GGTCTGACAGTTACCAATGCTTAATCAGTGAGGCACCTATCTCAGCGATCTGTCTATTTCGTTCATCCAT
AGTTGCCTGACTCCCCGTCGTGTAGATAACTACGATACGGGAGGGCTTACCATCTGGCCCCAGTGCTGCA
ATGATACCGCGAGACCCACGCTCACCGGCTCCAGATTTATCAGCAATAAACCAGCCAGCCGGAAGGGCCG
AGCGCAGAAGTGGTCCTGCAACTTTATCCGCCTCCATCCAGTCTATTAATTGTTGCCGGGAAGCTAGAGT
AAGTAGTTCGCCAGTTAATAGTTTGCGCAACGTTGTTGCCATTGCTACAGGCATCGTGGTGTCACGCTCG
TCGTTTGGTATGGCTTCATTCAGCTCCGGTTCCCAACGATCAAGGCGAGTTACATGATCCCCCATGTTGT
GCAAAAAAGCGGTTAGCTCCTTCGGTCCTCCGATCGTTGTCAGAAGTAAGTTGGCCGCAGTGTTATCACT
CATGGTTATGGCAGCACTGCATAATTCTCTTACTGTCATGCCATCCGTAAGATGCTTTTCTGTGACTGGT
GAGTACTCAACCAAGTCATTCTGAGAATAGTGTATGCGGCGACCGAGTTGCTCTTGCCCGGCGTCAATAC
GGGATAATACCGCGCCACATAGCAGAACTTTAAAAGTGCTCATCATTGGAAAACGTTCTTCGGGGCGAAA
ACTCTCAAGGATCTTACCGCTGTTGAGATCCAGTTCGATGTAACCCACTCGTGCACCCAACTGATCTTCA
GCATCTTTTACTTTCACCAGCGTTTCTGGGTGAGCAAAAACAGGAAGGCAAAATGCCGCAAAAAAGGGAA
TAAGGGCGACACGGAAATGTTGAATACTCATACTCTTCCTTTTTCAATATTATTGAAGCATTTATCAGGG
TTATTGTCTCATGAGCGGATACATATTTGAATGTATTTAGAAAAATAAACAAATAGGGGTTCCGCGCACA
TTTCCCCGAAAAGTGCCACCTGACGTCGACGGATCGGGAGATCTCCCGATCCCCTATGGTGCACTCTCAG
TACAATCTGCTCTGATGCCGCATAGTTAAGCCAGTATCTGCTCCCTGCTTGTGTGTTGGAGGTCGCTGAG
TAGTGCGCGAGCAAAATTTAAGCTACAACAAGGCAAGGCTTGACCGACAATTGCATGAAGAATCTGCTTA
GGGTTAGGCGTTTTGCGCTGCTTCG
Features (pLannotate 1.2.2; 32 found; start..end, strand, type, name):
     27..406     +  enhancer       CMV enhancer: human cytomegalovirus immediate early enhancer
    407..606     +  promoter       CMV promoter: human cytomegalovirus (CMV) immediate early promoter
    624..804     +  LTR            5' LTR (truncated): truncated 5' long terminal repeat (LTR) from HIV-1
    851..976     +  misc_feature   HIV-1 Ψ: packaging signal of human immunodeficiency virus type 1
    960..1323    +  CDS            HIV-1 gag (fragment): gag protein from human immunodeficiency virus 1; gag
   1469..1702    +  misc_feature   RRE: The Rev response element (RRE) of HIV-1 allows for Rev-dependent mRNA export from the nucleus to the cytoplasm.
   2079..2179    +  CDS            Rev (fragment): human immunodeficiency virus 1 (HIV-1) Rev protein; rev; enhances nuclear export of unspliced and incompletely spliced viral mRNAs
   2229..2346    +  misc_feature   cPPT/CTS: central polypurine tract and central termination sequence of HIV-1
   2403..2673    +  protein_bind   tetracycline response element: contains seven copies of the tetracycline operator tetO tetracycline repressor TetR
   2684..2701    +  misc_feature   MCS (fragment): pUC18/19 multiple cloning site
   2706..2744    +  promoter       minimal CMV promoter: human cytomegalovirus (CMV) immediate early promoter
   2850..3923    +  CDS            TCF7 (fragment): TCF7_HUMAN - Also known as TCF1. Experimental evidence at protein level: Swiss-Prot protein existence level 1. Transcriptional activator involved in T-cell lymphocyte differentiation. Necessary for the survival of CD4(+) CD8(+) immature thymocytes. Isoforms lacking the N-terminal CTNNB1 binding domain cannot fulfill this role. Binds to the T-lymphocyte-specific enhancer element (5'-WWCAAAG-3') found in the promoter of the CD3E gene. Represses expression of the T-cell receptor gamma gene in alpha-beta T- cell lineages (By similarity). Required for the development of natural killer receptor-posi
   4011..4029    +  misc_feature   MCS (fragment): pBluescript multiple cloning site
   4029..4617    +  misc_feature   WPRE: woodchuck hepatitis virus posttranscriptional regulatory element
   4554..5135    +  CDS            nef (fragment): NEF_HV1H2 - Experimental evidence at protein level: Swiss-Prot protein existence level 1. Extracellular Nef protein targets CD4(+) T-lymphocytes for apoptosis by interacting with CXCR4 surface receptors. From Human immunodeficiency virus type 1 group M subtype B (isolate HXB2) (HIV-1).
   5142..5322    +  LTR            5' LTR (truncated): truncated 5' long terminal repeat (LTR) from HIV-1
   5354..5578    +  polyA_signal   bGH poly(A) signal: bovine growth hormone polyadenylation signal
   5582..5603    +  promoter       SV40 promoter (fragment): SV40 enhancer and early promoter
   5624..6052    +  rep_origin     f1 ori (sequence partly withheld): f1 bacteriophage origin of replication; arrow indicates direction of (+) strand synthesis
   6066..6395    +  promoter       SV40 promoter: SV40 enhancer and early promoter
   6443..6490    +  promoter       EM7 promoter: synthetic bacterial promoter&nbsp
   6509..6883    +  CDS            BleoR: antibiotic-binding protein; Sh ble from Streptoalloteichus hindustanus; confers resistance to bleomycin, phleomycin, and Zeocin™
   6893..7018    +  CDS            ble (fragment): BLE_KLEPN - Experimental evidence at protein level: Swiss-Prot protein existence level 1. Binding protein with a strong affinity to the bleomycin family of antibiotics. Binds to CL990; an antimitotic-antibiotic compound. From Klebsiella pneumoniae.
   7013..7134    +  polyA_signal   SV40 poly(A) signal: SV40 polyadenylation signal
   7207..7223    -  protein_bind   lac operator: The lac repressor binds to the lac operator to inhibit transcription in E. coli. This inhibition can be relieved by adding lactose or isopropyl-β-D-thiogalactopyranoside (IPTG). lac repressor encoded by lacI
   7231..7261    -  promoter       lac promoter: promoter for the E. coli lac operon
   7276..7297    -  protein_bind   CAP binding site: CAP binding activates transcription in the presence of cAMP. E. coli catabolite activator protein
   7310..7402    -  CDS            lacI (fragment): lac repressor; lacI; The lac repressor binds to the lac operator to inhibit transcription in E. coli. This inhibition can be relieved by adding lactose or isopropyl-β-D-thiogalactopyranoside (IPTG).
   7585..8173    -  rep_origin     ori: high-copy-number ColE1/pMB1/pBR322/pUC origin of replication
   8344..9204    -  CDS            AmpR: β-lactamase; bla; confers resistance to ampicillin, carbenicillin, and related antibiotics
   9205..9309    -  promoter       AmpR promoter: bla
   9368..9420    -  misc_feature   bom (fragment): basis of mobility region from pBR322
