>Addgene plasmid #207200 | pFUW-TetO-TCF7 Sequencing Result | analyzer sequence | sequence record 417062
CGATGTACGGGCCAGATATACGCGTTGACATTGATTATTGACTAGTTATTAATAGTAATCAATTACGGGG
TCATTAGTTCATAGCCCATATATGGAGTTCCGCGTTACATAACTTACGGTAAATGGCCCGCCTGGCTGAC
CGCCCAACGACCCCCGCCCATTGACGTCAATAATGACGTATGTTCCCATAGTAACGCCAATAGGGACTTT
CCATTGACGTCAATGGGTGGAGTATTTACGGTAAACTGCCCACTTGGCAGTACATCAAGTGTATCATATG
CCAAGTACGCCCCCTATTGACGTCAATGACGGTAAATGGCCCGCCTGGCATTATGCCCAGTACATGACCT
TATGGGACTTTCCTACTTGGCAGTACATCTACGTATTAGTCATCGCTATTACCATGGTGATGCGGTTTTG
GCAGTACATCAATGGGCGTGGATAGCGGTTTGACTCACGGGGATTTCCAAGTCTCCACCCCATTGACGTC
AATGGGAGTTTGTTTTGGCACCAAAATCAACGGGACTTTCCAAAATGTCGTAACAACTCCGCCCCATTGA
CGCAAATGGGCGGTAGGCGTGTACGGTGGGAGGTCTATATAAGCAGCGCGTTTTGCCTGTACTGGGTCTC
TCTGGTTAGACCAGATCTGAGCCTGGGAGCTCTCTGGCTAACTAGGGAACCCACTGCTTAAGCCTCAATA
AAGCTTGCCTTGAGTGCTTCAAGTAGTGTGTGCCCGTCTGTTGTGTGACTCTGGTAACTAGAGATCCCTC
AGACCCTTTTAGTCAGTGTGGAAAATCTCTAGCAGTGGCGCCCGAACAGGGACTTGAAAGCGAAAGGGAA
ACCAGAGGAGCTCTCTCGACGCAGGACTCGGCTTGCTGAAGCGCGCACGGCAAGAGGCGAGGGGCGGCGA
CTGGTGAGTACGCCAAAAATTTTGACTAGCGGAGGCTAGAAGGAGAGAGATGGGTGCGAGAGCGTCAGTA
TTAAGCGGGGGAGAATTAGATCGCGATGGGAAAAAATTCGGTTAAGGCCAGGGGGAAAGAAAAAATATAA
ATTAAAACATATAGTATGGGCAAGCAGGGAGCTAGAACGATTCGCAGTTAATCCTGGCCTGTTAGAAACA
TCAGAAGGCTGTAGACAAATACTGGGACAGCTACAACCATCCCTTCAGACAGGATCAGAAGAACTTAGAT
CATTATATAATACAGTAGCAACCCTCTATTGTGTGCATCAAAGGATAGAGATAAAAGACACCAAGGAAGC
TTTAGACAAGATAGAGGAAGAGCAAAACAAAAGTAAGACCACCGCACAGCAAGCGGCCGCTGATCTTCAG
ACCTGGAGGAGGAGATATGAGGGACAATTGGAGAAGTGAATTATATAAATATAAAGTAGTAAAAATTGAA
CCATTAGGAGTAGCACCCACCAAGGCAAAGAGAAGAGTGGTGCAGAGAGAAAAAAGAGCAGTGGGAATAG
GAGCTTTGTTCCTTGGGTTCTTGGGAGCAGCAGGAAGCACTATGGGCGCAGCGTCAATGACGCTGACGGT
ACAGGCCAGACAATTATTGTCTGGTATAGTGCAGCAGCAGAACAATTTGCTGAGGGCTATTGAGGCGCAA
CAGCATCTGTTGCAACTCACAGTCTGGGGCATCAAGCAGCTCCAGGCAAGAATCCTGGCTGTGGAAAGAT
ACCTAAAGGATCAACAGCTCCTGGGGATTTGGGGTTGCTCTGGAAAACTCATTTGCACCACTGCTGTGCC
TTGGAATGCTAGTTGGAGTAATAAATCTCTGGAACAGATTTGGAATCACACGACCTGGATGGAGTGGGAC
AGAGAAATTAACAATTACACAAGCTTAATACACTCCTTAATTGAAGAATCGCAAAACCAGCAAGAAAAGA
ATGAACAAGAATTATTGGAATTAGATAAATGGGCAAGTTTGTGGAATTGGTTTAACATAACAAATTGGCT
GTGGTATATAAAATTATTCATAATGATAGTAGGAGGCTTGGTAGGTTTAAGAATAGTTTTTGCTGTACTT
TCTATAGTGAATAGAGTTAGGCAGGGATATTCACCATTATCGTTTCAGACCCACCTCCCAACCCCGAGGG
GACCCGACAGGCCCGAAGGAATAGAAGAAGAAGGTGGAGAGAGAGACAGAGACAGATCCATTCGATTAGT
GAACGGATCGGCACTGCGTGCGCCAATTCTGCAGACAAATGGCAGTATTCATCCACAATTTTAAAAGAAA
AGGGGGGATTGGGGGGTACAGTGCAGGGGAAAGAATAGTAGACATAATAGCAACAGACATACAAACTAAA
GAATTACAAAAACAAATTACAAAAATTCAAAATTTTCGGGTTTATTACAGGGACAGCAGAGATCCAGTTT
GGTTAGATCTCGAGTTTACCACTCCCTATCAGTGATAGAGAAAAGTGAAAGTCGAGTTTACCACTCCCTA
TCAGTGATAGAGAAAAGTGAAAGTCGAGTTTACCACTCCCTATCAGTGATAGAGAAAAGTGAAAGTCGAG
TTTACCACTCCCTATCAGTGATAGAGAAAAGTGAAAGTCGAGTTTACCACTCCCTATCAGTGATAGAGAA
AAGTGAAAGTCGAGTTTACCACTCCCTATCAGTGATAGAGAAAAGTGAAAGTCGAGTTTACCACTCCCTA
TCAGTGATAGAGAAAAGTGAAAGTCGAGCTCGGTACCCGGGTCGAGGTAGGCGTGTACGGTGGGAGGCCT
ATATAAGCAGAGCTCGTTTAGTGAACCGTCAGATCGCCTGGAGACGCCATCCACGCTGTTTTGACCTCCA
TAGAAGACACCGGGACCGATCCAGCCTCCGCGGCCCCGAATTCACCGGTATGAAAGGCAAGAAAGGTATT
GTTGCAGCATCTGGCAGTGAGACTGAGGATGAGGACAGCATGGACATTCCCTTGGACCTTTCTTCATCCG
CTGGCTCAGGCAAGAGAAGGAGAAGGGGCAACCTACCCAAGGAGTCTGTGCAGATTCTTCGGGATTGGCT
GTATGAGCACCGTTACAATGCCTATCCTTCAGAGCAAGAAAAAGCGTTGCTGTCCCAGCAAACACACCTG
TCTACGCTACAGGTCTGTAACTGGTTCATCAACGCCCGCCGCAGGCTCCTCCCTGACATGCTGAGAAAGG
ATGGCAAAGATCCAAATCAGTTCACAATTTCCCGCCGTGGGGCCAAGATTTCTGAAACGAGCTCTGTGGA
GTCCGTGATGGGCATCAAAAACTTCATGCCAGCTCTAGAGGAGACCCCGTTTCATTCCTGTACAGCTGGG
CCAAACCCAACCCTAGGGAGGCCACTGTCTCCTAAGCCGTCATCCCCGGGATCAGTTTTGGCTCGTCCAT
CAGTGATCTGCCATACCACTGTGACTGCATTGAAAGATGTCCCTTTCTCTCTCTGCCAGTCGGTCGGTGT
GGGACAAAACACAGATATACAGCAGATAGCGGCCAAAAACTTCACAGACACCTCTCTCATGTACCCAGAG
GACACTTGTAAATCTGGACCAAGTACGAATACACAGAGTGGTCTTTTCAACACTCCTCCCCCTACTCCAC
CGGACCTCAACCAGGACTTCAGTGGATTTCAGCTTCTAGTGGATGTTGCACTCAAACGGGCTGCAGAGAT
GGAGCTTCAGGCAAAACTTACAGCTTAATTCGAAGATATCAAGCTTATCGATAATCAACCTCTGGATTAC
AAAATTTGTGAAAGATTGACTGGTATTCTTAACTATGTTGCTCCTTTTACGCTATGTGGATACGCTGCTT
TAATGCCTTTGTATCATGCTATTGCTTCCCGTATGGCTTTCATTTTCTCCTCCTTGTATAAATCCTGGTT
GCTGTCTCTTTATGAGGAGTTGTGGCCCGTTGTCAGGCAACGTGGCGTGGTGTGCACTGTGTTTGCTGAC
GCAACCCCCACTGGTTGGGGCATTGCCACCACCTGTCAGCTCCTTTCCGGGACTTTCGCTTTCCCCCTCC
CTATTGCCACGGCGGAACTCATCGCCGCCTGCCTTGCCCGCTGCTGGACAGGGGCTCGGCTGTTGGGCAC
TGACAATTCCGTGGTGTTGTCGGGGAAATCATCGTCCTTTCCTTGGCTGCTCGCCTGTGTTGCCACCTGG
ATTCTGCGCGGGACGTCCTTCTGCTACGTCCCTTCGGCCCTCAATCCAGCGGACCTTCCTTCCCGCGGCC
TGCTGCCGGCTCTGCGGCCTCTTCCGCGTCTTCGCCTTCGCCCTCAGACGAGTCGGATCTCCCTTTGGGC
CGCCTCCCCGCATCGATACCGTCGACCTCGAGACCTAGAAAAACATGGAGCAATCACAAGTAGCAATACA
GCAGCTACCAATGCTGATTGTGCCTGGCTAGAAGCACAAGAGGAGGAGGAGGTGGGTTTTCCAGTCACAC
CTCAGGTACCTTTAAGACCAATGACTTACAAGGCAGCTGTAGATCTTAGCCACTTTTTAAAAGAAAAGGG
GGGACTGGAAGGGCTAATTCACTCCCAACGAAGACAAGATATCCTTGATCTGTGGATCTACCACACACAA
GGCTACTTCCCTGATTGGCAGAACTACACACCAGGGCCAGGGATCAGATATCCACTGACCTTTGGATGGT
GCTACAAGCTAGTACCAGTTGAGCAAGAGAAGGTAGAAGAAGCCAATGAAGGAGAGAACACCCGCTTGTT
ACACCCTGTGAGCCTGCATGGGATGGATGACCCGGAGAGAGAAGTATTAGAGTGGAGGTTTGACAGCCGC
CTAGCATTTCATCACATGGCCCGAGAGCTGCATCCGGACTGTACTGGGTCTCTCTGGTTAGACCAGATCT
GAGCCTGGGAGCTCTCTGGCTAACTAGGGAACCCACTGCTTAAGCCTCAATAAAGCTTGCCTTGAGTGCT
TCAAGTAGTGTGTGCCCGTCTGTTGTGTGACTCTGGTAACTAGAGATCCCTCAGACCCTTTTAGTCAGTG
TGGAAAATCTCTAGCAGGGCCCGTTTAAACCCGCTGATCAGCCTCGACTGTGCCTTCTAGTTGCCAGCCA
TCTGTTGTTTGCCCCTCCCCCGTGCCTTCCTTGACCCTGGAAGGTGCCACTCCCACTGTCCTTTCCTAAT
AAAATGAGGAAATTGCATCGCATTGTCTGAGTAGGTGTCATTCTATTCTGGGGGGTGGGGTGGGGCAGGA
CAGCAAGGGGGAGGATTGGGAAGACAATAGCAGGCATGCTGGGGATGCGGTGGGCTCTATGGCTTCTGAG
GCGGAAAGAACCAGCTGGGGCTCTAGGGGGTATCCCC
[124 nt withheld, positions 5288-5411]
C
[91 nt withheld, positions 5413-5503]
A
[49 nt withheld, positions 5505-5553]
CCTTTGACGTTGGAGTCCACGTTCTTT
[37 nt withheld, positions 5581-5617]
ACCCTATCTCGGTCTATTCTTTTGATTTATAAGGGATTTTGCCGATTTCGGCCTATTGGTTAAAAAATGA
GCTGATTTAACAAAAATTTAACGCGAATTAATTCTGTGGAATGTGTGTCAGTTAGGGTGTGGAAAGTCCC
CAGGCTCCCCAGCAGGCAGAAGTATGCAAAGCATGCATCTCAATTAGTCAGCAACCAKRKKYSSRMMSYY
MMCWSSSYCCCCASCAGGCAGAAGTATGCAAAGCATGCATCTCAATTAGTCAGCAACCATAGTCCCGCCC
CTAACTCCGCCCATCCCGCCCCTAACTCCGCCCAGTTCCGCCCATTCTCCGCCCCATGGCTGACTAATTT
TTTTTATTTATGCAGAGGCCGAGGCCGCCTCTGCCTCTGAGCTATTCCAGAAGTAGTGAGGAGGCTTTTT
TGGAGGCCTAGGCTTTTGCAAAAAGCTCCCGGGAGCTTGTATATCCATTTTCGGATCTGATCAGCACGTG
TTGACAATTAATCATCGGCATAGTATATCGGCATAGTATAATACGACAAGGTGAGGAACTAAACCATGGC
CAAGTTGACCAGTGCCGTTCCGGTGCTCACCGCGCGCGACGTCGCCGGAGCGGTCGAGTTCTGGACCGAC
CGGCTCGGGTTCTCCCGGGACTTCGTGGAGGACGACTTCGCCGGTGTGGTCCGGGACGACGTGACCCTGT
TCATCAGCGCGGTCCAGGACCAGGTGGTGCCGGACAACACCCTGGCCTGGGTGTGGGTGCGCGGCCTGGA
CGAGCTGTACGCCGAGTGGTCGGAGGTCGTGTCCACGAACTTCCGGGACGCCTCCGGGCCGGCCATGACC
GAGATCGGCGAGCAGCCGTGGGGGCGGGAGTTCGCCCTGCGCGACCCGGCCGGCAACTGCGTGCACTTCG
TGGCCGAGGAGCAGGACTGACACGTGCTACGAGATTTCGATTCCACCGCCGCCTTCTATGAAAGGTTGGG
CTTCGGAATCGTTTTCCGGGACGCCGGCTGGATGATCCTCCAGCGCGGGGATCTCATGCTGGAGTTCTTC
GCCCACCCCAACTTGTTTATTGCAGCTTATAATGGTTACAAATAAAGCAATAGCATCACAAATTTCACAA
ATAAAGCATTTTTTTCACTGCATTCTAGTTGTGGTTTGTCCAAACTCATCAATGTATCTTATCATGTCTG
TATACCGTCGACCTCTAGCTAGAGCTTGGCGTAATCATGGTCATAGCTGTTTCCTGTGTGAAATTGTTAT
CCGCTCACAATTCCACACAACATACGAGCCGGAAGCATAAAGTGTAAAGCCTGGGGTGCCTAATGAGTGA
GCTAACTCACATTAATTGCGTTGCGCTCACTGCCCGCTTTCCAGTCGGGAAACCTGTCGTGCCAGCTGCA
TTAATGAATCGGCCAACGCGCGGGGAGAGGCGGTTTGCGTATTGGGCGCTCTTCCGCTTCCTCGCTCACT
GACTCGCTGCGCTCGGTCGTTCGGCTGCGGCGAGCGGTATCAGCTCACTCAAAGGCGGTAATACGGTTAT
CCACAGAATCAGGGGATAACGCAGGAAAGAACATGTGAGCAAAAGGCCAGCAAAAGGCCAGGAACCGTAA
AAAGGCCGCGTTGCTGGCGTTTTTCCATAGGCTCCGCCCCCCTGACGAGCATCACAAAAATCGACGCTCA
AGTCAGAGGTGGCGAAACCCGACAGGACTATAAAGATACCAGGCGTTTCCCCCTGGAAGCTCCCTCGTGC
GCTCTCCTGTTCCGACCCTGCCGCTTACCGGATACCTGTCCGCCTTTCTCCCTTCGGGAAGCGTGGCGCT
TTCTCATAGCTCACGCTGTAGGTATCTCAGTTCGGTGTAGGTCGTTCGCTCCAAGCTGGGCTGTGTGCAC
GAACCCCCCGTTCAGCCCGACCGCTGCGCCTTATCCGGTAACTATCGTCTTGAGTCCAACCCGGTAAGAC
ACGACTTATCGCCACTGGCAGCAGCCACTGGTAACAGGATTAGCAGAGCGAGGTATGTAGGCGGTGCTAC
AGAGTTCTTGAAGTGGTGGCCTAACTACGGCTACACTAGAAGAACAGTATTTGGTATCTGCGCTCTGCTG
AAGCCAGTTACCTTCGGAAAAAGAGTTGGTAGCTCTTGATCCGGCAAACAAACCACCGCTGGTAGCGGTG
GTTTTTTTGTTTGCAAGCAGCAGATTACGCGCAGAAAAAAAGGATCTCAAGAAGATCCTTTGATCTTTTC
TACGGGGTCTGACGCTCAGTGGAACGAAAACTCACGTTAAGGGATTTTGGTCATGAGATTATCAAAAAGG
ATCTTCACCTAGATCCTTTTAAATTAAAAATGAAGTTTTAAATCAATCTAAAGTATATATGAGTAAACTT
GGTCTGACAGTTACCAATGCTTAATCAGTGAGGCACCTATCTCAGCGATCTGTCTATTTCGTTCATCCAT
AGTTGCCTGACTCCCCGTCGTGTAGATAACTACGATACGGGAGGGCTTACCATCTGGCCCCAGTGCTGCA
ATGATACCGCGAGACCCACGCTCACCGGCTCCAGATTTATCAGCAATAAACCAGCCAGCCGGAAGGGCCG
AGCGCAGAAGTGGTCCTGCAACTTTATCCGCCTCCATCCAGTCTATTAATTGTTGCCGGGAAGCTAGAGT
AAGTAGTTCGCCAGTTAATAGTTTGCGCAACGTTGTTGCCATTGCTACAGGCATCGTGGTGTCACGCTCG
TCGTTTGGTATGGCTTCATTCAGCTCCGGTTCCCAACGATCAAGGCGAGTTACATGATCCCCCATGTTGT
GCAAAAAAGCGGTTAGCTCCTTCGGTCCTCCGATCGTTGTCAGAAGTAAGTTGGCCGCAGTGTTATCACT
CATGGTTATGGCAGCACTGCATAATTCTCTTACTGTCATGCCATCCGTAAGATGCTTTTCTGTGACTGGT
GAGTACTCAACCAAGTCATTCTGAGAATAGTGTATGCGGCGACCGAGTTGCTCTTGCCCGGCGTCAATAC
GGGATAATACCGCGCCACATAGCAGAACTTTAAAAGTGCTCATCATTGGAAAACGTTCTTCGGGGCGAAA
ACTCTCAAGGATCTTACCGCTGTTGAGATCCAGTTCGATGTAACCCACTCGTGCACCCAACTGATCTTCA
GCATCTTTTACTTTCACCAGCGTTTCTGGGTGAGCAAAAACAGGAAGGCAAAATGCCGCAAAAAAGGGAA
TAAGGGCGACACGGAAATGTTGAATACTCATACTCTTCCTTTTTCAATATTATTGAAGCATTTATCAGGG
TTATTGTCTCATGAGCGGATACATATTTGAATGTATTTAGAAAAATAAACAAATAGGGGTTCCGCGCACA
TTTCCCCGAAAAGTGCCACCTGACGTCGACGGATCGGGAGATCTCCCGATCCCCTATGGTGCACTCTCAG
TACAATCTGCTCTGATGCCGCATAGTTAAGCCAGTATCTGCTCCCTGCTTGTGTGTTGGAGGTCGCTGAG
TAGTGCGCGAGCAAAATTTAAGCTACAACAAGGCAAGGCTTGACCGACAATTGCATGAAGAATCTGCTTA
GGGTTAGGCGTTTTGCGCTGCTTCG
Features (pLannotate 1.2.2; 33 found; start..end, strand, type, name):
     27..406     +  enhancer       CMV enhancer: human cytomegalovirus immediate early enhancer
    407..606     +  promoter       CMV promoter: human cytomegalovirus (CMV) immediate early promoter
    624..804     +  LTR            5' LTR (truncated): truncated 5' long terminal repeat (LTR) from HIV-1
    851..976     +  misc_feature   HIV-1 Ψ: packaging signal of human immunodeficiency virus type 1
    960..1323    +  CDS            HIV-1 gag (fragment): gag protein from human immunodeficiency virus 1; gag
   1469..1702    +  misc_feature   RRE: The Rev response element (RRE) of HIV-1 allows for Rev-dependent mRNA export from the nucleus to the cytoplasm.
   2079..2179    +  CDS            Rev (fragment): human immunodeficiency virus 1 (HIV-1) Rev protein; rev; enhances nuclear export of unspliced and incompletely spliced viral mRNAs
   2229..2346    +  misc_feature   cPPT/CTS: central polypurine tract and central termination sequence of HIV-1
   2403..2673    +  protein_bind   tetracycline response element: contains seven copies of the tetracycline operator tetO tetracycline repressor TetR
   2684..2701    +  misc_feature   MCS (fragment): pUC18/19 multiple cloning site
   2706..2744    +  promoter       minimal CMV promoter: human cytomegalovirus (CMV) immediate early promoter
   2850..3665    +  CDS            Tgif1: TGIF1_MOUSE - Also known as Tgif. Experimental evidence at protein level: Swiss-Prot protein existence level 1. Binds to a retinoid X receptor (RXR) responsive element from the cellular retinol-binding protein II promoter (CRBPII-RXRE). Inhibits the 9-cis-retinoic acid-dependent RXR alpha transcription activation of the retinoic acid responsive element. May participate in the transmission of nuclear signals during development and in the adult, as illustrated by the down-modulation of the RXR alpha activities (By similarity). From Mus musculus (Mouse).
   3675..3693    +  misc_feature   MCS (fragment): pBluescript multiple cloning site
   3693..4281    +  misc_feature   WPRE: woodchuck hepatitis virus posttranscriptional regulatory element
   4218..4799    +  CDS            nef (fragment): NEF_HV1H2 - Experimental evidence at protein level: Swiss-Prot protein existence level 1. Extracellular Nef protein targets CD4(+) T-lymphocytes for apoptosis by interacting with CXCR4 surface receptors. From Human immunodeficiency virus type 1 group M subtype B (isolate HXB2) (HIV-1).
   4806..4986    +  LTR            5' LTR (truncated): truncated 5' long terminal repeat (LTR) from HIV-1
   5018..5242    +  polyA_signal   bGH poly(A) signal: bovine growth hormone polyadenylation signal
   5246..5267    +  promoter       SV40 promoter (fragment): SV40 enhancer and early promoter
   5288..5716    +  rep_origin     f1 ori (sequence partly withheld): f1 bacteriophage origin of replication; arrow indicates direction of (+) strand synthesis
   5743..5814    +  promoter       SV40 promoter (fragment): SV40 enhancer and early promoter
   5842..6051    +  promoter       SV40 promoter: SV40 early promoter
   6107..6154    +  promoter       EM7 promoter: synthetic bacterial promoter&nbsp
   6173..6547    +  CDS            BleoR: antibiotic-binding protein; Sh ble from Streptoalloteichus hindustanus; confers resistance to bleomycin, phleomycin, and Zeocin™
   6557..6682    +  CDS            ble (fragment): BLE_KLEPN - Experimental evidence at protein level: Swiss-Prot protein existence level 1. Binding protein with a strong affinity to the bleomycin family of antibiotics. Binds to CL990; an antimitotic-antibiotic compound. From Klebsiella pneumoniae.
   6677..6798    +  polyA_signal   SV40 poly(A) signal: SV40 polyadenylation signal
   6871..6887    -  protein_bind   lac operator: The lac repressor binds to the lac operator to inhibit transcription in E. coli. This inhibition can be relieved by adding lactose or isopropyl-β-D-thiogalactopyranoside (IPTG). lac repressor encoded by lacI
   6895..6925    -  promoter       lac promoter: promoter for the E. coli lac operon
   6940..6961    -  protein_bind   CAP binding site: CAP binding activates transcription in the presence of cAMP. E. coli catabolite activator protein
   6974..7066    -  CDS            lacI (fragment): lac repressor; lacI; The lac repressor binds to the lac operator to inhibit transcription in E. coli. This inhibition can be relieved by adding lactose or isopropyl-β-D-thiogalactopyranoside (IPTG).
   7249..7837    -  rep_origin     ori: high-copy-number ColE1/pMB1/pBR322/pUC origin of replication
   8008..8868    -  CDS            AmpR: β-lactamase; bla; confers resistance to ampicillin, carbenicillin, and related antibiotics
   8869..8973    -  promoter       AmpR promoter: bla
   9032..9084    -  misc_feature   bom (fragment): basis of mobility region from pBR322
