[The description below was written by a language model from this plasmid's Addgene catalogue record and pLannotate feature annotations shown in this document.]
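Description:
pFUW-TetO-TCF7 is a lentiviral transfer plasmid built on the pFUW-TetO backbone for doxycycline-inducible expression of human TCF7 (TCF-1), a transcription factor involved in T-lymphocyte differentiation, in mammalian cells. In bacteria it replicates from a high-copy ColE1/pUC-type origin and is selected with ampicillin through the AmpR β-lactamase gene; an f1 origin is also present. Outside the viral region, an SV40 promoter/EM7 promoter pair drives a BleoR (Sh ble) cassette with an SV40 poly(A) signal, which could confer Zeocin resistance in transfected cells or bacteria but would not be carried in the packaged genome.

The viral genome is transcribed from a CMV enhancer/promoter fused to a truncated HIV-1 5' LTR. It contains the Ψ packaging signal, a gag fragment, the RRE for Rev-dependent export and the cPPT/CTS, and it ends in a second truncated LTR followed by a bGH poly(A) signal. The internal expression unit is a tetracycline response element with seven tetO copies joined to a minimal CMV promoter, which explains the catalogue entry "CMV". This is followed by the TCF7 coding sequence (annotated as a fragment match to the human protein) and a WPRE to enhance transcript expression. No transactivator is encoded, so induction requires a tetracycline-controlled transactivator such as rtTA supplied separately. The viral cassette carries no tag, reporter or selection marker.

The recorded insert size is not meaningful. Of the two sequence records, the 9,548 nt full sequence carries TCF7. The shorter 9,212 nt analyzer record has the same backbone but is annotated with mouse Tgif1 in the insert position, so it does not match the catalogue description.
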