Addgene plasmid #207200: pFUW-TetO-TCF7
Purpose: doxycycline-inducible expression of Human TCF7 in mammalian cells
Depositing lab: Filipe Pereira. Depositing organization: Center for Neuroscience and Cell Biology, University of Coimbra. Publication: Anchored screening identifies transcription factor blueprints underlying dendritic cell diversity and subset-specific anti-tumor immunity. Henriques-Oliveira L, Altman AR, Kurochkin I, Ascic E, Halitzki E, Matei A, Pértiga-Cabral D, Ulmert I, Holst S, Nair MS, Cunha PP, Park S, Vergani S, Kharas MG, Yuan J, Lahl K, Rosa FF, Pires CF, Pereira C-F. Immunity. 58, 1-20. October 2025. 10.1016/j.immuni.2025.08.001.
Backbone
  Vector backbone: pFUW-TetO
  Vector type: Mammalian Expression, Lentiviral
Growth in bacteria
  Bacterial resistance: Ampicillin, 100 μg/mL
  Growth temperature: 37°C
  Growth strain: NEB Stable
  Copy number: High Copy
Gene/Insert
  Gene/Insert name: pFUW-TetO-TCF7
  Species: H. sapiens (human)
  GenBank ID: NM_003202.3
  Promoter: CMV
  Insert size (bp): -3
  Entrez Gene: TCF7 (a.k.a. TCF-1)
  Cloning method: Restriction Enzyme; 5′ cloning site XbaI (unknown if destroyed); 3′ cloning site BstBI (unknown if destroyed)
  Sequencing primers: 5′ TCCACGCTGTTTTGACCTCC
Terms and licenses: Academic/Nonprofit Terms; Industry Terms: Not Available to Industry
How to cite: pFUW-TetO-TCF7 was a gift from Filipe Pereira (Addgene plasmid # 207200 ; http://n2t.net/addgene:207200 ; RRID:Addgene_207200)
